>Addgene plasmid #85069 | PH-PLCD1_mScarlet_IRES_SYFP2_PH_N1 | addgene partial sequence | sequence record 167741 | SV40pA-R 5'-GAAATTTGTGATGCTATTGC-3'
AACAAGTTAACAACAACAATTGCATTCATTTTATGTTTCAGGTTCAGGGGGAGGTGTGGGAGGTTTTTTA
AAGCAAGTAAAACCTCTACAAATGTGGTATGGCTGATTATGATCAGTTATCTAGATCCGGTGGATCCTCA
GATGTTGAGCTCCTTCAGGAAGTTCTGCAGCTCCTTGAAGCTCATCTTGTTGTCCTTGTTTTTGTCAGCT
TTTCGCAAGCAGGAGTGAATCCAGTGCTGTAGCTTCTGACGCTGGTCCATGGAGCCTGAGTGGTGGATGA
TCTTGTGCAGCCCCAGCACCCAGTGCTGGGCATCAGCTGGCGATGGGGCGATGAGGTCTAGTGTATTGCG
CTGGTCCTTGAAGACAATGGAGAAGCAGCGGTCCTCGGGCACATCACGGGCGAACTTCTCCAGACCCTCC
GTGCGGTGCCCCATTCGCACCTCCTGAATGTCCTCGATGGAGAACAGCTGGGACTCCGGGGTCCGCATGA
CCTTGCGGGACTCCTGCCAGATGGTCTTGCAGTCCTCCTGCAACTTGTAGAAGCGCTCTCTCCTCCATGA
GCTGGACTTCACCTTCAGGAGCTGGCTGCCCTTCAGCAGCGCCTGTAGATCCTCATCATCCTGTAGGCCT
CGAGATCTGAGTCCGGACTTGTACAGCTCGTCCATGCCGAGAGTGATCCCGGCGGCGGTCACGAACTCCA
GCAGGACCATGTGATCGCGCTTCTCGTTGGGGTCTTTGCTCAGCTTGGACTGGTAGCTCAGGTAGTGGTT
GTCGGGCAGCAGCACGGGGCCGTCGCCGATGGGGGTGTTCTGCTGGTAGTGGTCGGCGAGCTGCACGCCG
CCGTCCTCGATGTTGTGGCGGATCTTGAAGTTGGCCTTGATGCCGTTCTTCTGCTTGTCGGCGGTGATAT
AGACGTTGTGGCTGTTGTAGTTGTACTCCAGCTTGTGCCCCAGGATGTTGCCGTCCTCCTTGAAGTCGAT
G
