[The description below was written by a language model from this plasmid's Addgene catalogue record.]
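Description:
PH-PLCD1_mScarlet_IRES_SYFP2_PH_N1 is a mammalian expression plasmid built on a Clontech fluorescent-protein-type backbone. The record lists the backbone as pC1, although the construct name carries an N1 suffix. It is maintained at high copy in E. coli under kanamycin selection, and the same class of resistance cassette provides neomycin resistance, so transfected mammalian cells can be selected with G418. No feature table is available, so details such as the origin of replication and polyadenylation signal are not stated in the record.

The roughly 3.1 kb insert is a bicistronic cassette driven by the CMV promoter. The first cistron encodes the pleckstrin homology (PH) domain of human phospholipase C delta 1 (residues 1–170) fused at its C terminus to the monomeric red fluorescent protein mScarlet. An IRES then allows cap-independent translation of a second cistron from the same transcript, which encodes the yellow fluorescent protein SYFP2 joined to a second copy of the PH domain. Because the PLCδ1 PH domain binds PtdIns(4,5)P2, both fusions gather at the plasma membrane when PIP2 is abundant. There they are crowded closely enough for intermolecular FRET from the yellow donor to the red acceptor. When PIP2 is depleted, for instance after phospholipase C activation, the probes move into the cytosol and the FRET signal drops.

Encoding donor and acceptor on a single transcript ensures both are co-expressed in every transfected cell. The construct is intended as a yellow/red FRET biosensor for monitoring plasma membrane PIP2 levels in live-cell imaging, and it also demonstrates mScarlet as a FRET acceptor.
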