Addgene plasmid #85069: PH-PLCD1_mScarlet_IRES_SYFP2_PH_N1
Purpose: Yellow/red FRET biosensor for monotoring plasmamembrane PtdIns(4,5)P2 levels (PIP2)
Depositing lab: Dorus Gadella. Depositing organization: University of Amsterdam. Publication: mScarlet: a bright monomeric red fluorescent protein for cellular imaging. Bindels DS, Haarbosch L, van Weeren L, Postma M, Wiese KE, Mastop M, Aumonier S, Gotthard G, Royant A, Hink MA, Gadella TW Jr. Nat Methods. 2016 Nov 21. doi: 10.1038/nmeth.4074. PubMed 27869816.
Backbone
  Vector backbone: pC1
  Backbone manufacturer: Clontech
  Backbone size w/o insert (bp): 3994
  Vector type: Mammalian Expression
  Selectable markers: Neomycin (select with G418)
Growth in bacteria
  Bacterial resistance: Kanamycin, 50 μg/mL
  Growth temperature: 37°C
  Growth strain: DH5alpha
  Copy number: High Copy
Gene/Insert
  Gene/Insert name: PH-PLCD1
  Species: H. sapiens (human)
  Insert size (bp): 3100
  Mutation: PLCD aa 1–170
  GenBank ID: NP_006216.2
  Entrez Gene: PLCD1 (a.k.a. NDNC3, PLC-III)
  Promoter: CMV
  Tag / fusion protein: mScarlet (C terminal on backbone); IRES-sYFP2-PH (C terminal on backbone)
  Cloning method: Unknown
  Sequencing primers: 5′ AGGTCTATATAAGCAGAGC; 3′ TCTACAAATGTGGTATGGC
Terms and licenses: Academic/Nonprofit Terms; Industry Terms: Not Available to Industry
How to cite: PH-PLCD1_mScarlet_IRES_SYFP2_PH_N1 was a gift from Dorus Gadella (Addgene plasmid # 85069 ; http://n2t.net/addgene:85069 ; RRID:Addgene_85069)
