LOCUS       Exported 7096 bp ds-DNA circular SYN 12-MAY-2021
DEFINITION  Yellow/red FRET biosensor for monotoring plasmamembrane
            PtdIns(4,5)P2 levels (PIP2).
ACCESSION   .
VERSION     .
KEYWORDS    PH-PLCD1_mScarlet_IRES_SYFP2_PH_N1
SOURCE      synthetic DNA construct
  ORGANISM  synthetic DNA construct
REFERENCE   1 (bases 1 to 7096)
  AUTHORS   Bindels DS, Haarbosch L, van Weeren L, Postma M, Wiese KE, Mastop M,
            Aumonier S, Gotthard G, Royant A, Hink MA, Gadella TW Jr
  TITLE     mScarlet: a bright monomeric red fluorescent protein for cellular
            imaging.
  JOURNAL   Nat Methods. 2016 Nov 21. doi: 10.1038/nmeth.4074.
  PUBMED    27869816
REFERENCE   2 (bases 1 to 7096)
  AUTHORS   .
  TITLE     Direct Submission
  JOURNAL   Exported May 12, 2021 from SnapGene Server 1.1.58
            http://www.snapgene.com
FEATURES             Location/Qualifiers
     source          1..7096
                     /organism="synthetic DNA construct"
                     /mol_type="other DNA"
     enhancer        1..304
                     /label=CMV enhancer
                     /note="human cytomegalovirus immediate early enhancer"
     promoter        305..508
                     /label=CMV promoter
                     /note="human cytomegalovirus (CMV) immediate early
                     promoter"
     primer_bind     459..479
                     /label=CMV-F
                     /note="Human CMV immediate early promoter, forward primer"
     regulatory      1102..1111
                     /regulatory_class="other"
                     /note="vertebrate consensus sequence for strong initiation
                     of translation (Kozak, 1987)"
     CDS             1108..1803
                     /codon_start=1
                     /product="bright monomeric red fluorescent protein evolved
                     from a synthetic template (Bindels et al., 2016)"
                     /label=mScarlet
                     /translation="MVSKGEAVIKEFMRFKVHMEGSMNGHEFEIEGEGEGRPYEGTQTA
                     KLKVTKGGPLPFSWDILSPQFMYGSRAFTKHPADIPDYYKQSFPEGFKWERVMNFEDGG
                     AVTVTQDTSLEDGTLIYKVKLRGTNFPPDGPVMQKKTMGWEASTERLYPEDGVLKGDIK
                     MALRLKDGGRYLADFKTTYKAKKPVQMPGAYNVDRKLDITSHNEDYTVVEQYERSEGRH
                     STGGMDELYK"
     primer_bind     complement(1241..1259)
                     /label=mCherry-R
                     /note="mCherry, reverse primer"
     primer_bind     1509..1528
                     /label=mCherry-F
                     /note="mCherry, forward primer"
     promoter        complement(1831..1848)
                     /label=SP6 promoter
                     /note="promoter for bacteriophage SP6 RNA polymerase"
     primer_bind     complement(1831..1848)
                     /label=SP6
                     /note="SP6 promoter, forward primer"
     misc_feature    1860..2433
                     /label=IRES
                     /note="internal ribosome entry site (IRES) of the
                     encephalomyocarditis virus (EMCV)"
     misc_feature    1883..2435
                     /label=IRES
                     /note="internal ribosome entry site (IRES) of the
                     encephalomyocarditis virus (EMCV)"
     primer_bind     complement(2027..2044)
                     /label=IRES reverse
                     /note="IRES internal ribosome entry site, reverse primer.
                     Also called pCDH-rev"
     primer_bind     2254..2273
                     /label=IRES-F
                     /note="IRES internal ribosome entry site, forward primer"
     regulatory      2462..2471
                     /regulatory_class="other"
                     /note="vertebrate consensus sequence for strong initiation
                     of translation (Kozak, 1987)"
     CDS             2468..3184
                     /codon_start=1
                     /product="monomeric optimized variant of EYFP, identical to
                     mVenus but with L68V (Kremers et al., 2006)"
                     /label=SYFP2
                     /note="mammalian codon-optimized"
                     /translation="MVSKGEELFTGVVPILVELDGDVNGHKFSVSGEGEGDATYGKLTL
                     KLICTTGKLPVPWPTLVTTLGYGVQCFARYPDHMKQHDFFKSAMPEGYVQERTIFFKDD
                     GNYKTRAEVKFEGDTLVNRIELKGIDFKEDGNILGHKLEYNYNSHNVYITADKQKNGIK
                     ANFKIRHNIEDGGVQLADHYQQNTPIGDGPVLLPDNHYLSYQSKLSKDPNEKRDHMVLL
                     EFVTAAGITLGMDELYK"
     primer_bind     complement(2513..2534)
                     /label=EGFP-N
                     /note="EGFP, reverse primer"
     primer_bind     complement(2774..2793)
                     /label=EXFP-R
                     /note="For distinguishing EGFP variants, reverse primer"
     primer_bind     3121..3142
                     /label=EGFP-C
                     /note="EGFP, forward primer"
     polyA_signal    3824..3945
                     /label=SV40 poly(A) signal
                     /note="SV40 polyadenylation signal"
     primer_bind     complement(3861..3880)
                     /label=SV40pA-R
                     /note="SV40 polyA, reverse primer"
     primer_bind     3915..3934
                     /label=EBV-rev
                     /note="SV40 polyA terminator, reverse primer"
     rep_origin      complement(3952..4407)
                     /direction=LEFT
                     /label=f1 ori
                     /note="f1 bacteriophage origin of replication; arrow
                     indicates direction of (+) strand synthesis"
     primer_bind     complement(4089..4110)
                     /label=F1ori-F
                     /note="F1 origin, forward primer"
     primer_bind     4301..4320
                     /label=F1ori-R
                     /note="F1 origin, reverse primer"
     promoter        4434..4538
                     /gene="bla"
                     /label=AmpR promoter
     promoter        4540..4897
                     /label=SV40 promoter
                     /note="SV40 enhancer and early promoter"
     primer_bind     complement(4563..4583)
                     /label=pBABE 3'
                     /note="SV40 enhancer, reverse primer for pBABE vectors"
     rep_origin      4748..4883
                     /label=SV40 ori
                     /note="SV40 origin of replication"
     primer_bind     4810..4829
                     /label=SV40pro-F
                     /note="SV40 promoter/origin, forward primer"
     CDS             4932..5726
                     /codon_start=1
                     /gene="aph(3')-II (or nptII)"
                     /product="aminoglycoside phosphotransferase from Tn5"
                     /label=NeoR/KanR
                     /note="confers resistance to neomycin, kanamycin, and G418
                     (Geneticin(R))"
                     /translation="MIEQDGLHAGSPAAWVERLFGYDWAQQTIGCSDAAVFRLSAQGRP
                     VLFVKTDLSGALNELQDEAARLSWLATTGVPCAAVLDVVTEAGRDWLLLGEVPGQDLLS
                     SHLAPAEKVSIMADAMRRLHTLDPATCPFDHQAKHRIERARTRMEAGLVDQDDLDEEHQ
                     GLAPAELFARLKASMPDGEDLVVTHGDACLPNIMVENGRFSGFIDCGRLGVADRYQDIA
                     LATRDIAEELGGEWADRFLVLYGIAAPDSQRIAFYRLLDEFF"
     primer_bind     complement(4986..5005)
                     /label=Neo-R
                     /note="Neomycin resistance gene, reverse primer"
     primer_bind     5596..5615
                     /label=Neo-F
                     /note="Neomycin resistance gene, forward primer"
     primer_bind     complement(5914..5933)
                     /label=TK-pA-R
                     /note="Thymidine kinase polyA, reverse primer"
     polyA_signal    5958..6005
                     /label=HSV TK poly(A) signal
                     /note="herpes simplex virus thymidine kinase
                     polyadenylation signal (Cole and Stacy, 1985)"
     rep_origin      6334..6922
                     /direction=RIGHT
                     /label=ori
                     /note="high-copy-number ColE1/pMB1/pBR322/pUC origin of
                     replication"
     primer_bind     6823..6842
                     /label=pBR322ori-F
                     /note="pBR322 origin, forward primer"
ORIGIN
        1 cgttacataa cttacggtaa atggcccgcc tggctgaccg cccaacgacc cccgcccatt
       61 gacgtcaata atgacgtatg ttcccatagt aacgccaata gggactttcc attgacgtca
      121 atgggtggag tatttacggt aaactgccca cttggcagta catcaagtgt atcatatgcc
      181 aagtacgccc cctattgacg tcaatgacgg taaatggccc gcctggcatt atgcccagta
      241 catgacctta tgggactttc ctacttggca gtacatctac gtattagtca tcgctattac
      301 catggtgatg cggttttggc agtacatcaa tgggcgtgga tagcggtttg actcacgggg
      361 atttccaagt ctccacccca ttgacgtcaa tgggagtttg ttttggcacc aaaatcaacg
      421 ggactttcca aaatgtcgta acaactccgc cccattgacg caaatgggcg gtaggcgtgt
      481 acggtgggag gtctatataa gcagagctgg tttagtgaac cgtcagatcc gctagcgcta
      541 ccggactcag atctcgagct caagcttcga attcacggca tggactcggg ccgggacttc
      601 ctgaccctgc acggcctaca ggatgatgag gatctacagg cgctgctgaa gggcagccag
      661 ctcctgaagg tgaagtccag ctcatggagg agagagcgct tctacaagtt gcaggaggac
      721 tgcaagacca tctggcagga gtcccgcaag gtcatgcgga ccccggagtc ccagctgttc
      781 tccatcgagg acattcagga ggtgcgaatg gggcaccgca cggagggtct ggagaagttc
      841 gcccgtgatg tgcccgagga ccgctgcttc tccattgtct tcaaggacca gcgcaataca
      901 ctagacctca tcgccccatc gccagctgat gcccagcact gggtgctggg gctgcacaag
      961 atcatccacc actcaggctc catggaccag cgtcagaagc tacagcactg gattcactcc
     1021 tgcttgcgaa aagctgacaa aaacaaggac aacaagatga gcttcaagga gctgcagaac
     1081 ttcctgaagg atccaccggt cgccaccatg gtgagcaagg gcgaggcagt gatcaaggag
     1141 ttcatgcggt tcaaggtgca catggagggc tccatgaacg gccacgagtt cgagatcgag
     1201 ggcgagggcg agggccgccc ctacgagggc acccagaccg ccaagctgaa ggtgaccaag
     1261 ggtggccccc tgcccttctc ctgggacatc ctgtcccctc agttcatgta cggctccagg
     1321 gccttcacca agcaccccgc cgacatcccc gactactata agcagtcctt ccccgagggc
     1381 ttcaagtggg agcgcgtgat gaacttcgag gacggcggcg ccgtgaccgt gacccaggac
     1441 acctccctgg aggacggcac cctgatctac aaggtgaagc tccgcggcac caacttccct
     1501 cctgacggcc ccgtaatgca gaagaagaca atgggctggg aagcgtccac cgagcggttg
     1561 taccccgagg acggcgtgct gaagggcgac attaagatgg ccctgcgcct gaaggacggc
     1621 ggccgctacc tggcggactt caagaccacc tacaaggcca agaagcccgt gcagatgccc
     1681 ggcgcctaca acgtcgaccg caagttggac atcacctccc acaacgagga ctacaccgtg
     1741 gtggaacagt acgaacgctc cgagggccgc cactccaccg gcggcatgga cgagctgtac
     1801 aagtccggat aacgcgacag atctgggccc ctatagtgtc acctaaataa ttccgccccc
     1861 ccctctccct cccccccccc taacgttact ggccgaagcc gcttggaata aggccggtgt
     1921 gcgtttgtct atatgttatt ttccaccata ttgccgtctt ttggcaatgt gagggcccgg
     1981 aaacctggcc ctgtcttctt gacgagcatt cctaggggtc tttcccctct cgccaaagga
     2041 atgcaaggtc tgttgaatgt cgtgaaggaa gcagttcctc tggaagcttc ttgaagacaa
     2101 acaacgtctg tagcgaccct ttgcaggcag cggaaccccc cacctggcga caggtgcctc
     2161 tgcggccaaa agccacgtgt ataagataca cctgcaaagg cggcacaacc ccagtgccac
     2221 gttgtgagtt ggatagttgt ggaaagagtc aaatggctct cctcaagcgt attcaacaag
     2281 gggctgaagg atgcccagaa ggtaccccat tgtatgggat ctgatctggg gcctcggtgc
     2341 acatgcttta catgtgttta gtcgaggtta aaaaaacgtc taggcccccc gaaccacggg
     2401 gacgtggttt tcctttgaaa aacacgatga taatatggcc acaacagcgg atccaccggt
     2461 cgccaccatg gtgagcaagg gcgaggagct gttcaccggg gtggtgccca tcctggtcga
     2521 gctggacggc gacgtaaacg gccacaagtt cagcgtgtcc ggcgagggcg agggcgatgc
     2581 cacctacggc aagctgaccc tgaagctgat ctgcaccacc ggcaagctgc ccgtgccctg
     2641 gcccaccctc gtgaccaccc tgggctacgg cgtgcagtgc ttcgcccgct accccgacca
     2701 catgaagcag cacgacttct tcaagtccgc catgcccgaa ggctacgtcc aggagcgcac
     2761 catcttcttc aaggacgacg gcaactacaa gacccgcgcc gaggtgaagt tcgagggcga
     2821 caccctggtg aaccgcatcg agctgaaggg catcgacttc aaggaggacg gcaacatcct
     2881 ggggcacaag ctggagtaca actacaacag ccacaacgtc tatatcaccg ccgacaagca
     2941 gaagaacggc atcaaggcca acttcaagat ccgccacaac atcgaggacg gcggcgtgca
     3001 gctcgccgac cactaccagc agaacacccc catcggcgac ggccccgtgc tgctgcccga
     3061 caaccactac ctgagctacc agtccaagct gagcaaagac cccaacgaga agcgcgatca
     3121 catggtcctg ctggagttcg tgaccgccgc cgggatcact ctcggcatgg acgagctgta
     3181 caagtccgga ctcagatctc gaggcctaca ggatgatgag gatctacagg cgctgctgaa
     3241 gggcagccag ctcctgaagg tgaagtccag ctcatggagg agagagcgct tctacaagtt
     3301 gcaggaggac tgcaagacca tctggcagga gtcccgcaag gtcatgcgga ccccggagtc
     3361 ccagctgttc tccatcgagg acattcagga ggtgcgaatg gggcaccgca cggagggtct
     3421 ggagaagttc gcccgtgatg tgcccgagga ccgctgcttc tccattgtct tcaaggacca
     3481 gcgcaataca ctagacctca tcgccccatc gccagctgat gcccagcact gggtgctggg
     3541 gctgcacaag atcatccacc actcaggctc catggaccag cgtcagaagc tacagcactg
     3601 gattcactcc tgcttgcgaa aagctgacaa aaacaaggac aacaagatga gcttcaagga
     3661 gctgcagaac ttcctgaagg agctcaacat ctgaggatcc accggatcta gataactgat
     3721 cataatcagc cataccacat ttgtagaggt tttacttgct ttaaaaaacc tcccacacct
     3781 ccccctgaac ctgaaacata aaatgaatgc aattgttgtt gttaacttgt ttattgcagc
     3841 ttataatggt tacaaataaa gcaatagcat cacaaatttc acaaataaag catttttttc
     3901 actgcattct agttgtggtt tgtccaaact catcaatgta tcttaaggcg taaattgtaa
     3961 gcgttaatat tttgttaaaa ttcgcgttaa atttttgtta aatcagctca ttttttaacc
     4021 aataggccga aatcggcaaa atcccttata aatcaaaaga atagaccgag atagggttga
     4081 gtgttgttcc agtttggaac aagagtccac tattaaagaa cgtggactcc aacgtcaaag
     4141 gnnnnnnnnn nnnnnnnnnn nnnnnnnnnn nnnnnnnnnn nnnnnnnnnn tnnnnnnnnn
     4201 nnnnnnnnnn nnnnnnnnnn nnnnnnnnnn nnnnnnnnnn nnnnnnnnnn nnnnnnnnnn
     4261 nnnnnnnnnn nnnnnnnnnn nngnnnnnnn nnnnnnnnnn nnnnnnnnnn nnnnnnnnnn
     4321 nnnnnnnnnn nnnnnnnnnn nnnnnnnnnn nnnnnnnnnn nnnnnnnnnn nnnnnnnnnn
     4381 nnnnnnnnnn nnnnnnnnnn nnnnnnncag gtggcacttt tcggggaaat gtgcgcggaa
     4441 cccctatttg tttatttttc taaatacatt caaatatgta tccgctcatg agacaataac
     4501 cctgataaat gcttcaataa tattgaaaaa ggaagagtcc tgaggcggaa agaaccagct
     4561 gtggaatgtg tgtcagttag ggtgtggaaa gtccccaggc tccccagcag gcagaagtat
     4621 gcaaagcatg catctcaatt agtcagcaac caggtgtgga aagtccccag gctccccagc
     4681 aggcagaagt atgcaaagca tgcatctcaa ttagtcagca accatagtcc cgcccctaac
     4741 tccgcccatc ccgcccctaa ctccgcccag ttccgcccat tctccgcccc atggctgact
     4801 aatttttttt atttatgcag aggccgaggc cgcctcggcc tctgagctat tccagaagta
     4861 gtgaggaggc ttttttggag gcctaggctt ttgcaaagat cgatcaagag acaggatgag
     4921 gatcgtttcg catgattgaa caagatggat tgcacgcagg ttctccggcc gcttgggtgg
     4981 agaggctatt cggctatgac tgggcacaac agacaatcgg ctgctctgat gccgccgtgt
     5041 tccggctgtc agcgcagggg cgcccggttc tttttgtcaa gaccgacctg tccggtgccc
     5101 tgaatgaact gcaagacgag gcagcgcggc tatcgtggct ggccacgacg ggcgttcctt
     5161 gcgcagctgt gctcgacgtt gtcactgaag cgggaaggga ctggctgcta ttgggcgaag
     5221 tgccggggca ggatctcctg tcatctcacc ttgctcctgc cgagaaagta tccatcatgg
     5281 ctgatgcaat gcggcggctg catacgcttg atccggctac ctgcccattc gaccaccaag
     5341 cgaaacatcg catcgagcga gcacgtactc ggatggaagc cggtcttgtc gatcaggatg
     5401 atctggacga agagcatcag gggctcgcgc cagccgaact gttcgccagg ctcaaggcga
     5461 gcatgcccga cggcgaggat ctcgtcgtga cccatggcga tgcctgcttg ccgaatatca
     5521 tggtggaaaa tggccgcttt tctggattca tcgactgtgg ccggctgggt gtggcggacc
     5581 gctatcagga catagcgttg gctacccgtg atattgctga agagcttggc ggcgaatggg
     5641 ctgaccgctt cctcgtgctt tacggtatcg ccgctcccga ttcgcagcgc atcgccttct
     5701 atcgccttct tgacgagttc ttctgagcgg gactctgggg ttcgaaatga ccgaccaagc
     5761 gacgcccaac ctgccatcac gagatttcga ttccaccgcc gccttctatg aaaggttggg
     5821 cttcggaatc gttttccggg acgccggctg gatgatcctc cagcgcgggg atctcatgct
     5881 ggagttcttc gcccacccta gggggaggct aactgaaaca cggaaggaga caataccgga
     5941 aggaacccgc gctatgacgg caataaaaag acagaataaa acgcacggtg ttgggtcgtt
     6001 tgttcataaa cgcggggttc ggtcccaggg ctggcactct gtcgataccc caccgagacc
     6061 ccattggggc caatacgccc gcgtttcttc cttttcccca ccccaccccc caagttcggg
     6121 tgaaggccca gggctcgcag ccaacgtcgg ggcggcaggc cctgccatag cctcaggtta
     6181 ctcatatata ctttagattg atttaaaact tcatttttaa tttaaaagga tctaggtgaa
     6241 gatccttttt gataatctca tgaccaaaat cccttaacgt gagttttcgt tccactgagc
     6301 gtcagacccc gtagaaaaga tcaaaggatc ttcttgagat cctttttttc tgcgcgtaat
     6361 ctgctgcttg caaacaaaaa aaccaccgct accagcggtg gtttttttgc cggatcaaga
     6421 gctaccaact ctttttccga aggtaactgg cttcagcaga gcgcagatac caaatactgt
     6481 tcttctagtg tagccgtagt taggccacca cttcaagaac tctgtagcac cgcctacata
     6541 cctcgctctg ctaatcctgt taccagtggc tgctgccagt ggcgataagt cgtgtcttac
     6601 cgggttggac tcaagacgat agttaccgga taaggcgcag cggtcgggct gaacgggggg
     6661 ttcgtgcaca cagcccagct tggagcgaac gacctacacc gaactgagat acctacagcg
     6721 tgagctatga gaaagcgcca cgcttcccga agggagaaag gcggacaggt atccggtaag
     6781 cggcagggtc ggaacaggag agcgcacgag ggagcttcca gggggaaacg cctggtatct
     6841 ttatagtcct gtcgggtttc gccacctctg acttgagcgt cgatttttgt gatgctcgtc
     6901 aggggggcgg agcctatgga aaaacgccag caacgcggcc tttttacggt tcctggcctt
     6961 ttgctggcct tttgctcaca tgttctttcc tgcgttatcc cctgattctg tggataaccg
     7021 tattaccgcc atgcattagt tattaatagt aatcaattac ggggtcatta gttcatagcc
     7081 catatatgga gttccg
//
